>Addgene plasmid #248991 | pKlab1070-HBEGF-2a-3xFLAG-BRCA1(full-length)-Y1845D-2a-mRuby3-HBBIVS2-WPRE | addgene full sequence | sequence record 495978 | Addgene NGS Result
GTGCCAGCTGCATTAACATGGTCATAGCTGTTTCCTTGCGTATTGGGCGCTCTCCGCTTCCTCGCTCACT
GACTCGCTGCGCTCGGTCGTTCGGGTAAAGCCTGGGGTGCCTAATGAGCAAAAGGCCAGCAAAAGGCCAG
GAACCGTAAAAAGGCCGCGTTGCTGGCGTTTTTCCATAGGCTCCGCCCCCCTGACGAGCATCACAAAAAT
CGACGCTCAAGTCAGAGGTGGCGAAACCCGACAGGACTATAAAGATACCAGGCGTTTCCCCCTGGAAGCT
CCCTCGTGCGCTCTCCTGTTCCGACCCTGCCGCTTACCGGATACCTGTCCGCCTTTCTCCCTTCGGGAAG
CGTGGCGCTTTCTCATAGCTCACGCTGTAGGTATCTCAGTTCGGTGTAGGTCGTTCGCTCCAAGCTGGGC
TGTGTGCACGAACCCCCCGTTCAGCCCGACCGCTGCGCCTTATCCGGTAACTATCGTCTTGAGTCCAACC
CGGTAAGACACGACTTATCGCCACTGGCAGCAGCCACTGGTAACAGGATTAGCAGAGCGAGGTATGTAGG
CGGTGCTACAGAGTTCTTGAAGTGGTGGCCTAACTACGGCTACACTAGAAGAACAGTATTTGGTATCTGC
GCTCTGCTGAAGCCAGTTACCTTCGGAAAAAGAGTTGGTAGCTCTTGATCCGGCAAACAAACCACCGCTG
GTAGCGGTGGTTTTTTTGTTTGCAAGCAGCAGATTACGCGCAGAAAAAAAGGATCTCAAGAAGATCCTTT
GATCTTTTCTACGGGGTCTGACGCTCAGTGGAACGAAAACTCACGTTAAGGGATTTTGGTCATGAGATTA
TCAAAAAGGATCTTCACCTAGATCCTTTTAAATTAAAAATGAAGTTTTAAATCAATCTAAAGTATATATG
AGTAAACTTGGTCTGACAGTTACCAATGCTTAATCAGTGAGGCACCTATCTCAGCGATCTGTCTATTTCG
TTCATCCATAGTTGCCTGACTCCCCGTCGTGTAGATAACTACGATACGGGAGGGCTTACCATCTGGCCCC
AGTGCTGCAATGATACCGCGAGAACCACGCTCACCGGCTCCAGATTTATCAGCAATAAACCAGCCAGCCG
GAAGGGCCGAGCGCAGAAGTGGTCCTGCAACTTTATCCGCCTCCATCCAGTCTATTAATTGTTGCCGGGA
AGCTAGAGTAAGTAGTTCGCCAGTTAATAGTTTGCGCAACGTTGTTGCCATTGCTACAGGCATCGTGGTG
TCACGCTCGTCGTTTGGTATGGCTTCATTCAGCTCCGGTTCCCAACGATCAAGGCGAGTTACATGATCCC
CCATGTTGTGCAAAAAAGCGGTTAGCTCCTTCGGTCCTCCGATCGTTGTCAGAAGTAAGTTGGCCGCAGT
GTTATCACTCATGGTTATGGCAGCACTGCATAATTCTCTTACTGTCATGCCATCCGTAAGATGCTTTTCT
GTGACTGGTGAGTACTCAACCAAGTCATTCTGAGAATAGTGTATGCGGCGACCGAGTTGCTCTTGCCCGG
CGTCAATACGGGATAATACCGCGCCACATAGCAGAACTTTAAAAGTGCTCATCATTGGAAAACGTTCTTC
GGGGCGAAAACTCTCAAGGATCTTACCGCTGTTGAGATCCAGTTCGATGTAACCCACTCGTGCACCCAAC
TGATCTTCAGCATCTTTTACTTTCACCAGCGTTTCTGGGTGAGCAAAAACAGGAAGGCAAAATGCCGCAA
AAAAGGGAATAAGGGCGACACGGAAATGTTGAATACTCATACTCTTCCTTTTTCAATATTATTGAAGCAT
TTATCAGGGTTATTGTCTCATGAGCGGATACATATTTGAATGTATTTAGAAAAATAAACAAATAGGGGTT
CCGCGCACATTTCCCCGAAAAGTGCCACCTAAATTGTAAGCGTTAATATTTTGTTAAAATTCGCGTTAAA
TTTTTGTTAAATCAGCTCATTTTTTAACCAATAGGCCGAAATCGGCAAAATCCCTTATAAATCAAAAGAA
TAGACCGAGATAGGGTTGAGTGGCCGCTACAGGGCGCTCCCATTCGCCATTCAGGCTGCGCAACTGTTGG
GAAGGGCGTTTCGGTGCGGGCCTCTTCGCTATTACGCCAGCTGGCGAAAGGGGGATGTGCTGCAAGGCGA
TTAAGTTGGGTAACGCCAGGGTTTTCCCAGTCACGACGTTGTAAAACGACGGCCAGTCCCCCGGTCAGGC
AACATCACCCGAGCGCGACGTAATACGACTCACTATAGGGCGAATTGGCGGAAGGCCGTCAAGGCCGCAT
ACGCGTCCATGTCTTCGGAAATACAAGGACTTCTGCATCCATGGAGAATGCAAATATGTGAAGGAGCTCC
GGGCTCCCTCCTGCATGTAAGTGCCCCTTCCCCAGGGCTGAATCTCATCAGCACACTTTGTCAGCCACGT
GGCTGTTCCTCGTTGTCACTGTTCCTTGAATTCATGATTTCACCCAGTTTCTTCTCAACCTCTGGGCGGA
AGTTGGGAGGAGGGGAAATATATTTTTAGTCAGCGGAAGCCCCCTCCCCCCTATAGGATGCAATTTCCTG
TGGTATGGTTTTGTGACGTGCTTTAATCCTTGGGGACATTTCCTGCTTGCCCAGAAATGAGCATGTGGCT
AGGACAGCTGGCACCTGAAGGCAGGCCCTTAATTCTTGCCTGATGCCCTACTCTGGGAGGGAGAAGCCAG
TAGGAAACATGGCAGAGTGGGCTTCCAGGGCAGAGTAGAGCTCCTGTGGGAAGGTAGGAAGTGCATTTGG
ATGCATGATGTATAGGTATGTGTGTATTTGGGTTTATGTGCATGTAAGTGTGCAAATGTGGATTGACTGT
GAGGCATGGCAGGACTGTACAGAGAGGGATCATCATGGCGGCAGGTTGAGGCCTCTCTTTCTTCTTCCTT
ATCCCAGCAAGGACGAGGAGGTGGGAGACATGGAGAGTACTGGCCTTTGGCCACGTTGTGAGAGAACAAT
TCCTTTGTGCAGGGTTCACAGGAAATGGAACCTGACCCATTAGGCATCAGCCCCCGGAATTCTAGGGCGC
AGTAGTCCAGGGTTTCCTTGATGATGTCATACTTATCCTGTCCCTTTTTTTTCCACAGCTGCCACCCGGG
TTACCATGGAAAAAGGTGTCATGGGCTGAGCCTCCCAGTGGAAAATCGCTTATATACCTATGACCACACA
ACCATCCTGGCCGTGGTGGCTGTGGTGCTGTCATCTGTCTGTCTGCTGGTCATCGTGGGGCTTCTCATGT
TTAGGTACCATAGGAGAGGAGGTTATGATGTGGAAAATGAAGAGAAAGTGAAGTTGGGCATGACTAATTC
CCACGGATCCGAGGGCAGAGGAAGTCTGCTAACATGCGGTGACGTCGAGGAGAATCCTGGCCCAGCACCG
GGATCCACCGGTGACTACAAAGACCATGACGGTGATTATAAAGATCATGACATCGACTACAAGGATGACG
ATGACAAGCCAGTGTGGTGGAATTCGATATCAACAAGTTTGTACAAAAAAGTTGGCGATTTATCTGCTCT
TCGCGTTGAAGAAGTACAAAATGTCATTAATGCTATGCAGAAAATCTTAGAGTGTCCCATCTGTCTGGAG
TTGATCAAGGAACCGGTGTCCACAAAGTGTGACCACATATTTTGCAAATTTTGCATGCTGAAACTTCTCA
ACCAGAAGAAAGGGCCTTCACAGTGTCCTTTATGTAAGAATGATATAACCAAAAGGAGCCTACAAGAAAG
TACGAGATTTAGTCAACTTGTTGAAGAGCTATTGAAAATCATTTGTGCTTTTCAGCTTGACACAGGTTTG
GAGTATGCAAACAGCTATAATTTTGCAAAAAAGGAAAATAACTCTCCTGAACATCTAAAAGATGAAGTTT
CTATCATCCAAAGTATGGGCTACAGAAACCGTGCCAAAAGACTTCTACAGAGTGAACCCGAAAATCCTTC
CTTGCAGGAAACCAGTCTCAGTGTCCAACTCTCTAACCTTGGAACTGTGAGAACTCTGAGGACAAAGCAG
CGGATACAACCTCAAAAGACGTCTGTCTACATTGAATTGGGATCTGATTCTTCTGAAGATACCGTTAATA
AGGCAACTTATTGCAGTGTGGGAGATCAAGAATTGTTACAAATCACCCCTCAAGGAACCAGGGATGAAAT
CAGTTTGGATTCTGCAAAAAAGGCTGCTTGTGAATTTTCTGAGACGGATGTAACAAATACTGAACATCAT
CAACCCAGTAATAATGATTTGAACACCACTGAGAAGCGTGCAGCTGAGAGGCATCCAGAAAAGTATCAGG
GTAGTTCTGTTTCAAACTTGCATGTGGAGCCATGTGGCACAAATACTCATGCCAGCTCATTACAGCATGA
GAACAGCAGTTTATTACTCACTAAAGACAGAATGAATGTAGAAAAGGCTGAATTCTGTAATAAAAGCAAA
CAGCCTGGCTTAGCAAGGAGCCAACATAACAGATGGGCTGGAAGTAAGGAAACATGTAATGATAGGCGGA
CTCCCAGCACAGAAAAAAAGGTAGATCTGAATGCTGATCCCCTGTGTGAGAGAAAAGAATGGAATAAGCA
GAAACTGCCATGCTCAGAGAATCCTAGAGATACTGAAGATGTTCCTTGGATAACACTAAATAGCAGCATT
CAGAAAGTTAATGAGTGGTTTTCCAGAAGTGATGAACTGTTAGGTTCTGATGACTCACATGATGGGGAGT
CTGAATCAAATGCCAAAGTAGCTGATGTATTGGACGTTCTAAATGAGGTAGATGAATATTCTGGTTCTTC
AGAGAAAATAGACTTACTGGCCAGTGATCCTCATGAGGCTTTAATATGTAAAAGTGAAAGAGTTCACTCC
AAATCAGTAGAGAGTAATATTGAAGACAAAATATTTGGGAAAACCTATCGGAAGAAGGCAAGCCTCCCCA
ACTTAAGCCATGTAACTGAAAATCTAATTATAGGAGCATTTGTTACTGAGCCACAGATAATACAAGAGCG
TCCCCTCACAAATAAATTAAAGCGTAAAAGGAGACCTACATCAGGCCTTCATCCTGAGGATTTTATCAAG
AAAGCAGATTTGGCAGTTCAAAAGACTCCTGAAATGATAAATCAGGGAACTAACCAAACGGAGCAGAATG
GTCAAGTGATGAATATTACTAATAGTGGTCATGAGAATAAAACAAAAGGTGATTCTATTCAGAATGAGAA
AAATCCTAACCCAATAGAATCACTCGAAAAAGAATCTGCTTTCAAAACGAAAGCTGAACCTATAAGCAGC
AGTATAAGCAATATGGAACTCGAATTAAATATCCACAATTCAAAAGCACCTAAAAAGAATAGGCTGAGGA
GGAAGTCTTCTACCAGGCATATTCATGCGCTTGAACTAGTAGTCAGTAGAAATCTAAGCCCACCTAATTG
TACTGAATTGCAAATTGATAGTTGTTCTAGCAGTGAAGAGATAAAGAAAAAAAAGTACAACCAAATGCCA
GTCAGGCACAGCAGAAACCTACAACTCATGGAAGGTAAAGAACCTGCAACTGGAGCCAAGAAGAGTAACA
AGCCAAATGAACAGACAAGTAAAAGACATGACAGTGATACTTTCCCAGAGCTGAAGTTAACAAATGCACC
TGGTTCTTTTACTAAGTGTTCAAATACCAGTGAACTTAAAGAATTTGTCAATCCTAGCCTTCCAAGAGAA
GAAAAAGAAGAGAAACTAGAAACAGTTAAAGTGTCTAATAATGCTGAAGACCCCAAAGATCTCATGTTAA
GTGGAGAAAGGGTTTTGCAAACTGAAAGATCTGTAGAGAGTAGCAGTATTTCACTGGTACCTGGTACTGA
TTATGGCACTCAGGAAAGTATCTCGTTACTGGAAGTTAGCACTCTAGGGAAGGCAAAAACAGAACCAAAT
AAATGTGTGAGTCAGTGTGCAGCATTTGAAAACCCCAAGGGACTAATTCATGGTTGTTCCAAAGATAATA
GAAATGACACAGAAGGCTTTAAGTATCCATTGGGACATGAAGTTAACCACAGTCGGGAAACAAGCATAGA
AATGGAAGAAAGTGAACTTGATGCTCAGTATTTGCAGAATACATTCAAGGTTTCAAAGCGCCAGTCATTT
GCTCTGTTTTCAAATCCAGGAAATGCAGAAGAGGAATGTGCAACATTCTCTGCCCACTCTGGGTCCTTAA
AGAAACAAAGTCCAAAAGTCACTTTTGAATGTGAACAAAAGGAAGAAAATCAAGGAAAGAATGAGTCTAA
TATCAAGCCTGTACAGACAGTTAATATCACTGCAGGCTTTCCTGTGGTTGGTCAGAAAGATAAGCCAGTT
GATAATGCCAAATGTAGTATCAAAGGAGGCTCTAGGTTTTGTCTATCATCTCAGTTCAGAGGCAACGAAA
CTGGACTCATTACTCCAAATAAACATGGACTTTTACAAAACCCATATCGTATACCACCACTTTTTCCCAT
CAAGTCATTTGTTAAAACTAAATGTAAGAAAAATCTGCTAGAGGAAAACTTTGAGGAACATTCAATGTCA
CCTGAAAGAGAAATGGGAAATGAGAACATTCCAAGTACAGTGAGCACAATTAGCCGTAATAACATTAGAG
AAAATGTTTTTAAAGGAGCCAGCTCAAGCAATATTAATGAAGTAGGTTCCAGTACTAATGAAGTGGGCTC
CAGTATTAATGAAATAGGTTCCAGTGATGAAAACATTCAAGCAGAACTAGGTAGAAACAGAGGGCCAAAA
TTGAATGCTATGCTTAGATTAGGGGTTTTGCAACCTGAGGTCTATAAACAAAGTCTTCCTGGAAGTAATT
GTAAGCATCCTGAAATAAAAAAGCAAGAATATGAAGAAGTAGTTCAGACTGTTAATACAGATTTCTCTCC
ATATCTGATTTCAGATAACTTAGAACAGCCTATGGGAAGTAGTCATGCATCTCAGGTTTGTTCTGAGACA
CCTGATGACCTGTTAGATGATGGTGAAATAAAGGAAGATACTAGTTTTGCTGAAAATGACATTAAGGAAA
GTTCTGCTGTTTTTAGCAAAAGCGTCCAGAGAGGAGAGCTTAGCAGGAGTCCTAGCCCTTTCACCCATAC
ACATTTGGCTCAGGGTTACCGAAGAGGGGCCAAGAAATTAGAGTCCTCAGAAGAGAACTTATCTAGTGAG
GATGAAGAGCTTCCCTGCTTCCAACACTTGTTATTTGGTAAAGTAAACAATATACCTTCTCAGTCTACTA
GGCATAGCACCGTTGCTACCGAGTGTCTGTCTAAGAACACAGAGGAGAATTTATTATCATTGAAGAATAG
CTTAAATGACTGCAGTAACCAGGTAATATTGGCAAAGGCATCTCAGGAACATCACCTTAGTGAGGAAACA
AAATGTTCTGCTAGCTTGTTTTCTTCACAGTGCAGTGAATTGGAAGACTTGACTGCAAATACAAACACCC
AGGATCCTTTCTTGATTGGTTCTTCCAAACAAATGAGGCATCAGTCTGAAAGCCAGGGAGTTGGTCTGAG
TGACAAGGAATTGGTTTCAGATGATGAAGAAAGAGGAACGGGCTTGGAAGAAAATAATCAAGAAGAGCAA
AGCATGGATTCAAACTTAGGTGAAGCAGCATCTGGGTGTGAGAGTGAAACAAGCGTCTCTGAAGACTGCT
CAGGGCTATCCTCTCAGAGTGACATTTTAACCACTCAGCAGAGGGATACCATGCAACATAACCTGATAAA
GCTCCAGCAGGAAATGGCTGAACTAGAAGCTGTGTTAGAACAGCATGGGAGCCAGCCTTCTAACAGCTAC
CCTTCCATCATAAGTGACTCCTCTGCCCTTGAGGACCTGCGAAATCCAGAACAAAGCACATCAGAAAAAG
CAGTATTAACTTCACAGAAAAGTAGTGAATACCCTATAAGCCAGAATCCAGAAGGCCTTTCTGCTGACAA
GTTTGAGGTGTCTGCAGATAGTTCTACCAGTAAAAATAAAGAACCAGGAGTGGAAAGGTCATCCCCTTCT
AAATGCCCATCATTAGATGATAGGTGGTACATGCACAGTTGCTCTGGGAGTCTTCAGAATAGAAACTACC
CATCTCAAGAGGAGCTCATTAAGGTTGTTGATGTGGAGGAGCAACAGCTGGAAGAGTCTGGGCCACACGA
TTTGACGGAAACATCTTACTTGCCAAGGCAAGATCTAGAGGGAACCCCTTACCTGGAATCTGGAATCAGC
CTCTTCTCTGATGACCCTGAATCTGATCCTTCTGAAGACAGAGCCCCAGAGTCAGCTCGTGTTGGCAACA
TACCATCTTCAACCTCTGCATTGAAAGTTCCCCAATTGAAAGTTGCAGAATCTGCCCAGGGTCCAGCTGC
TGCTCATACTACTGATACTGCTGGGTATAATGCAATGGAAGAAAGTGTGAGCAGGGAGAAGCCAGAATTG
ACAGCTTCAACAGAAAGGGTCAACAAAAGAATGTCCATGGTGGTGTCTGGCCTGACCCCAGAAGAATTTA
TGCTCGTGTACAAGTTTGCCAGAAAACACCACATCACTTTAACTAATCTAATTACTGAAGAGACTACTCA
TGTTGTTATGAAAACAGATGCTGAGTTTGTGTGTGAACGGACACTGAAATATTTTCTAGGAATTGCGGGA
GGAAAATGGGTAGTTAGCTATTTCTGGGTGACCCAGTCTATTAAAGAAAGAAAAATGCTGAATGAGCATG
ATTTTGAAGTCAGAGGAGATGTGGTCAATGGAAGAAACCACCAAGGTCCAAAGCGAGCAAGAGAATCCCA
GGACAGAAAGATCTTCAGGGGGCTAGAAATCTGTTGCTATGGGCCCTTCACCAACATGCCCACAGATCAA
CTGGAATGGATGGTACAGCTGTGTGGTGCTTCTGTGGTGAAGGAGCTTTCATCATTCACCCTTGGCACAG
GTGTCCACCCAATTGTGGTTGTGCAGCCAGATGCCTGGACAGAGGACAATGGCTTCCATGCAATTGGGCA
GATGTGTGAGGCACCTGTGGTGACCCGAGAGTGGGTGTTGGACAGTGTAGCACTCGATCAGTGCCAGGAG
CTGGACACCTACCTGATACCCCAGATCCCCCACAGCCACTACACCGGTGGCTCCGCCACCAATTTCAGCC
TGCTCAAGCAGGCTGGCGACGTGGAGGAAAACCCAGGACCTGCGCCGGGTTCGCAATTGGTGTCTAAGGG
CGAAGAGCTGATCAAGGAAAATATGCGTATGAAGGTGGTCATGGAAGGTTCGGTCAACGGCCACCAATTC
AAATGCACAGGTGAAGGAGAAGGCAGACCGTACGAGGGAGTGCAAACCATGAGGATCAAAGTCATCGAGG
GAGGACCCCTGCCATTTGCCTTTGACATTCTTGCCACGTCGTTCATGTATGGCAGCCGTACCTTTATCAA
GTACCCGGCCGACATCCCTGATTTCTTTAAACAGTCCTTTCCTGAGGGTTTTACTTGGGAAAGAGTTACG
AGATACGAAGATGGTGGAGTCGTCACCGTCACGCAGGACACCAGCCTTGAGGATGGCGAGCTCGTCTACA
ACGTCAAGGTCAGAGGGGTAAACTTTCCCTCCAATGGTCCCGTGATGCAGAAGAAGACCAAGGGTTGGGA
GCCTAATACAGAGATGATGTATCCAGCAGATGGTGGTCTGAGAGGATACACTGACATCGCACTGAAAGTT
GATGGTGGTGGCCATCTGCACTGCAACTTCGTGACAACTTACAGGTCAAAAAAGACCGTCGGGAACATCA
AGATGCCCGGTGTCCATGCCGTTGATCACCGCCTGGAAAGGATCGAGGAGAGTGACAATGAAACCTACGT
AGTGCAAAGAGAAGTGGCAGTTGCCAAATACAGCAACCTTGGTGGTGGCATGGACGAGCTGTACAAGTAA
TAGTAAACGCTAGCGTTTAAACCTTCAGGGTGAGTCTATGGGACGCTTGATGTTTTCTTTCCCCTTCTTT
TCTATGGTTAAGTTCATGTCATAGGAAGGGGATAAGTAACAGGGTACAGTTTAGAATGGGAAACAGACGA
ATGATTGCATCAGTGTGGAAGTCTCAGGATCGTTTTAGTTTCTTTTATTTGCTGTTCATAACAATTGTTT
TCTTTTGTTTAATTCTTGCTTTCTTTTTTTTTCTTCTCCGCAATTTTTACTATTATACTTAATGCCTTAA
CATTGTGTATAACAAAAGGAAATATCTCTGAGATACATTAAGTAACTTAAAAAAAAACTTTACACAGTCT
GCCTAGTACATTACTATTTGGAATATATGTGTGCTTATTTGCATATTCATAATCTCCCTACTTTATTTTC
TTTTATTTTTAATTGATACATAATCATTATACATATTTATGGGTTAAAGTGTAATGTTTTAATATGTGTA
CACATATTGACCAAATCAGGGTAATTTTGCATTTGTAATTTTAAAAAATGCTTTCTTCTTTTAATATACT
TTTTTGTTTATCTTATTTCTAATACTTTCCCTAATCTCTTTCTTTCAGGGCAATAATGATACAATGTATC
ATGCCTCTTTGCACCATTCTAAAGAATAACAGTGATAATTTCTGGGTTAAGGCAATAGCAATATCTCTGC
ATATAAATATTTCTGCATATAAATTGTAACTGATGTAAGAGGTTTCATATTGCTAATAGCAGCTACAATC
CAGCTACCATTCTGCTTTTATTTTATGGTTGGGATAAGGCTGGATTATTCTGAGTCCAAGCTAGGCCCTT
TTGCTAATCATGTTCATACCTCTTATCTTCCTCCCACAGCTCCTGGGCAACGTGCTGTTTAAACCCGCTG
ATCAGCCTCGAGCTAGCGTCGACTAATGATAAGTTTAAACGCTAGCGTCGACAATCAACCTCTGGATTAC
AAAATTTGTGAAAGATTGACTGGTATTCTTAACTATGTTGCTCCTTTTACGCTATGTGGATACGCTGCTT
TAATGCCTTTGTATCATGCTATTGCTTCCCGTATGGCCTTCATTTTCTCCTCCTTGTATAAATCCTGGTT
GCTGTCTCTTTATGAGGAGTTGTGGCCCGTTGTCAGGCAACGTGGCGTGGTGTGCACTGTGTTTGCTGAC
GCAACCCCCACTGGTTGGGGCATTGCCACCACCTGTCAGCTCCTTTCCGGGACTTTCGCTTTCCCCCTCC
CTATTGCCACGGCGGAACTCATCGCCGCCTGCCTTGCCCGCTGCTGGACAGGGGCTCGGCTGTTGGGCAC
TGACAATTCCGTGGTGTTGTCGGGGAAGCTGACGTCCTTTCCATGGCTGCTCGCCTGTGTTGCCACCTGG
ATTCTGCGCGGGACGTCCTTCTGCTACGTCCCTTCGGCCCTCAATCCAGCGGACCTTCCTTCCCGCGGCC
TGCTGCCGGCTCTGCGGCCTCTTCCGCGTCTTCGCCTTCGCCCTCAGACGAGTCGGATCTCCCTTTGGGC
CGCCTCCCCGCCTGTAATCTAGATAGTCAGTTTAAACCCGCTGATCAGCCTCGACTGTGCCTTCTAGTTG
CCAGCCATCTGTTGTTTGCCCCTCCCCCGTGCCTTCCTTGACCCTGGAAGGTGCCACTCCCACTGTCCTT
TCCTAATAAAATGAGGAAATTGCATCGCATTGTCTGAGTAGGTGTCATTCTATTCTGGGGGGTGGGGTGG
GGCAGGACAGCAAGGGGGGGGATTGGGAAGACAATAGCAGGCATGCTGGGGATGCGGTGGGCTCTATGGC
TTCTCTCGAGGTCAGGCAACATCACCCCTTCCCTGGGTAGGTGTGTGGGTGGAGGGGCTGTGGGTTCCTT
AGCCTCTCTCCTAAGCCAAACCCAGCAAACGGCTGCCTTGGCAACCCCTCAGGGATGACAGCACTGCCAT
GCTCTCTGGCAGGCATAATGTTGCCACTGTGCCTGAGGCCAACACCCTGCGTCGGGCTGCAAACATCCAT
TCCCTTCCCTGTGGGGAGGGAGGCTCTGGGGGCCTTAGTGGGAGACTCTGGACAGGGCCAAGAGACTGTT
GTATGCACACTGCCTCCAGCCTGTCAAGAAGGCGGCGTGCCTGGCATCCCTTCTACTGGTGATTGGTGCA
GATCCCTTAGCTTTTTAAAGCTTCCTTGTTTTGTCTGATCACACACAGCAGAGCTGCCCTGTATTTGGCA
GTTGGCAGACAGACCCATCACTCCCCACCATGTCCACAGTCACTTGTGCATCCTTTCCTATAACATCCTT
GTCAGGAGCTTGGTATTAGAGGGAGTTGTTTAAGAGTGGCATAGAAAGCCCCCATATTATCCTTCCCAAG
GTCTTGGGACAGGGTGGGAAATGTTCATCTTAAATTTGTAAAATGGCATCATTAGTACAGGGTGAAGAAG
GTGACTCAAGTAGTCAAGGTGGATTGAGGTCAGGAATCTGTCTATACCAGATTGGTCCTGGGCATTTTGG
TGGATGGATGTGGGGCTTGCACTGTGTGGTTGAGAGGCCTTATAAGGTTGCCCTCCTGGAGGTACCCTGG
GCCTCATGGGCCTTCCGCTCACTGCCCGCTTTCCAGTCGGGAAACCTGTCCCCCCGGTCAGGCAACATCA
CCC
Features (pLannotate 1.2.2; 18 found; start..end, strand, type, name):
     53..93      -  rep_origin     RSF ori (fragment): Plasmids containing the RSF 1030 origin of replication can be propagated in E. coli cells that contain additional plasmids with compatible origins.
    171..759     -  rep_origin     ori: high-copy-number ColE1/pMB1/pBR322/pUC origin of replication
    930..1790    -  CDS            AmpR: β-lactamase; bla; confers resistance to ampicillin, carbenicillin, and related antibiotics
   1791..1895    -  promoter       AmpR promoter: bla
   1921..2052    -  rep_origin     M13 ori (fragment): M13 bacteriophage origin of replication; arrow indicates direction of (+) strand synthesis
   2073..2227    -  CDS            lacZα (fragment): LacZα fragment of β-galactosidase; lacZ fragment
   2261..2279    +  promoter       T7 promoter: promoter for bacteriophage T7 RNA polymerase
   2317..2397    +  CDS            HBEGF (fragment): HBEGF_CHLAE - Also known as DTR, HEGFL. Experimental evidence at protein level: Swiss-Prot protein existence level 1. Growth factor that mediates its effects via EGFR, ERBB2 and ERBB4. Required for normal cardiac valve formation and normal heart function. Promotes smooth muscle cell proliferation. May be involved in macrophage-mediated cellular proliferation. It is mitogenic for fibroblasts, but not endothelial cells. It is able to bind EGF receptor/EGFR with higher affinity than EGF itself and is a far more potent mitogen for smooth muscle cells than EGF. Also acts as a diphtheria toxin recep
   3073..3140    +  misc_feature   Ad SA (fragment): adenovirus major late transcript splice acceptor (Friedrich and Soriano, 1991)
   3140..3364    +  CDS            HBEGF (fragment): HBEGF_CHLAE - Also known as DTR, HEGFL. Experimental evidence at protein level: Swiss-Prot protein existence level 1. Growth factor that mediates its effects via EGFR, ERBB2 and ERBB4. Required for normal cardiac valve formation and normal heart function. Promotes smooth muscle cell proliferation. May be involved in macrophage-mediated cellular proliferation. It is mitogenic for fibroblasts, but not endothelial cells. It is able to bind EGF receptor/EGFR with higher affinity than EGF itself and is a far more potent mitogen for smooth muscle cells than EGF. Also acts as a diphtheria toxin recep
   3443..3508    +  CDS            3xFLAG: three tandem FLAG® epitope tags, followed by an enterokinase cleavage site
   3534..3551    +  protein_bind   attB1 (fragment): mutant version of attB; core recombination site for the Gateway® BP reaction BP Clonase™
   3557..9142    +  CDS            BRCA1: BRCA1_HUMAN - Also known as RNF53. Experimental evidence at protein level: Swiss-Prot protein existence level 1. E3 ubiquitin-protein ligase that specifically mediates the formation of 'Lys-6'-linked polyubiquitin chains and plays a central role in DNA repair by facilitating cellular responses to DNA damage (PubMed:12890688, PubMed:14976165, PubMed:16818604, PubMed:17525340, PubMed:12887909, PubMed:10500182, PubMed:19261748). It is unclear whether it also mediates the formation of other types of polyubiquitin chains (PubMed:12890688). The BRCA1-BARD1 heterodimer coordinates a diverse range of
   9228..9937    +  CDS            mRuby3 (fragment): monomeric red fluorescent protein derived from mRuby2, with improved brightness and photostability (Bajar et al., 2016)
   9970..10058   +  intron         β-globin intron (fragment): internally truncated intron from human β-globin
  10428..10819   +  intron         β-globin intron (fragment): internally truncated intron from human β-globin
  10903..11491   +  misc_feature   WPRE: woodchuck hepatitis virus posttranscriptional regulatory element
  11535..11646   +  polyA_signal   bGH poly(A) signal: bovine growth hormone polyadenylation signal
