[The description below was written by a language model from this plasmid's Addgene catalogue record and pLannotate feature annotations shown in this document.]
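Description:
pKlab1070-HBEGF-2a-3xFLAG-BRCA1(full-length)-Y1845D-2a-mRuby3-HBBIVS2-WPRE is a 12.6 kb CRISPR knock-in donor built on a Xential repair template that targets the human HBEGF locus. It is not a self-contained expression vector. In E. coli it is maintained as a high-copy plasmid through a ColE1/pUC-type origin and selected with ampicillin (AmpR). Remnants of a standard cloning backbone are also annotated, including M13 ori and lacZα fragments and a T7 promoter.

The payload begins with an HBEGF-derived fragment, followed by an adenovirus splice acceptor and a second HBEGF coding segment. The catalogue lists this segment as mutated exon 4 plus exon 5. HBEGF is the diphtheria toxin receptor, so this mutant segment is presumably meant to let correctly integrated cells be enriched by toxin resistance, although the record lists it only as a selectable marker. Going by the plasmid name, a 2A peptide links this segment to N-terminally 3xFLAG-tagged, full-length human BRCA1 carrying the Y1845D substitution, and a second 2A links BRCA1 to the red fluorescent reporter mRuby3. The 2A sequences themselves are not annotated in the feature table.

No mammalian promoter is annotated, which fits expression of the whole polycistron from the endogenous HBEGF promoter after integration. Downstream of mRuby3 lie a human β-globin intron (HBBIVS2, detected as two fragments), a WPRE and a bGH polyadenylation signal. The depositor states that the intron was added to improve stable integration into cell lines.

The record has two minor inconsistencies. It lists the tag as 3xFLAG-V5, but no V5 is annotated, and it names the marker "mRuby6" whereas the plasmid name and sequence indicate mRuby3. The construct is used to generate cell lines stably expressing this BRCA1 variant, and the associated publication concerns HSP90 buffering of deleterious BRCA1 variants.
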