Addgene plasmid #248991: pKlab1070-HBEGF-2a-3xFLAG-BRCA1(full-length)-Y1845D-2a-mRuby3-HBBIVS2-WPRE
Purpose: This plasmid expresses the BRCA1 sequence with Y1845D mutation, the construct includes a HBBIVS2 intron sequence at the 3' end of the mRuby sequence to improve the stable integration into cell lines
Depositing lab: Georgios Karras. Depositing organization: University of Texas MD Anderson Cancer Center. Publication: HSP90 buffers deleterious genetic variations in BRCA1. Gracia B, Zhang XH, Montes P, Pham TC, Huang M, Chen J, Karras GI. Mol Cell. 2025 Nov 19:S1097-2765(25)00867-6. doi: 10.1016/j.molcel.2025.10.026. PubMed 41265458.
Backbone
  Vector backbone: Xential template for knock-in at the HBEGF locus
  Vector type: CRISPR
  Selectable markers: HBEGF(Exon4mut&Exon5), mRuby6
Growth in bacteria
  Bacterial resistance: Ampicillin, 100 μg/mL
  Growth temperature: 37°C
  Growth strain: DH5alpha
  Copy number: High Copy
Gene/Insert
  Gene/Insert name: BRCA1
  Species: H. sapiens (human)
  Mutation: Y1845D
  Entrez Gene: BRCA1 (a.k.a. BRCAI, BRCC1, BROVCA1, FANCS, IRIS, PNCA4, PPP1R53, PSCP, RNF53)
  Tag / fusion protein: 3x-FLAG-V5 (N terminal on insert)
  Cloning method: Gibson Cloning
Resource information
  A portion of this plasmid was derived from a plasmid made by: based on vectors from Li et al. Nat Comms 2021 (PMID: 33479216)
Terms and licenses: Academic/Nonprofit Terms; Industry Terms: Not Available to Industry
How to cite: pKlab1070-HBEGF-2a-3xFLAG-BRCA1(full-length)-Y1845D-2a-mRuby3-HBBIVS2-WPRE was a gift from Georgios Karras (Addgene plasmid # 248991 ; http://n2t.net/addgene:248991 ; RRID:Addgene_248991)
